Addgene plasmid #60209: pcDNA_DiCre2_59.F2
Purpose: Expresses a fusion protein of FKBP12(F36V)-linker peptide 2- Cre(19-59)
Depositing lab: Jean-Paul Herman. Depositing organization: Aix-Marseille Universite.
Backbone
  Vector backbone: pcDNA3.1
  Backbone manufacturer: Life Technologies
  Backbone size w/o insert (bp): 5428
  Total vector size (bp): 5914
  Vector type: Mammalian Expression
Growth in bacteria
  Bacterial resistance: Ampicillin, 100 μg/mL
  Growth temperature: 37°C
  Growth strain: DH5alpha
  Copy number: High Copy
Gene/Insert
  Gene/Insert name: Cre recombinase
  Species: H. sapiens (human), Synthetic; Bacteriophage P1
  Insert size (bp): 515
  Mutation: FKBP12 has the F36V mutation; amino acids 19-59 of the humanized version of Cre recombinase
  GenBank ID: NC_005856.1 NM_000801.4
  Entrez Gene: CD207 (a.k.a. CLEC4K)
  Promoter: CMV
  Tag / fusion protein: FKBP12(F36V) (N terminal on insert); Nuclear localisation signal (N terminal on insert)
  Cloning method: Restriction Enzyme; 5′ cloning site EcoR1 (not destroyed); 3′ cloning site XhoI (not destroyed)
  Sequencing primers: 5′ T7
Terms and licenses: Academic/Nonprofit Terms; Industry Terms: Not Available to Industry
Depositor comments: Please note that mutation numbering is relative to amino acid 2 of FKPB, mutation is F37V with respect to WT sequence.
How to cite: pcDNA_DiCre2_59.F2 was a gift from Jean-Paul Herman (Addgene plasmid # 60209 ; http://n2t.net/addgene:60209 ; RRID:Addgene_60209)
