[The description below was written by a language model from this plasmid's Addgene catalogue record and pLannotate feature annotations shown in this document.]
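Description:
pcDNA_DiCre2_59.F2 is a mammalian expression plasmid of about 5.9 kb built on the pcDNA3.1 backbone. It is maintained in E. coli through a high-copy ColE1/pUC-type origin with ampicillin selection (AmpR under its own bla promoter), and it also carries an f1 origin for single-stranded DNA production. For mammalian cells, the backbone supplies an SV40 promoter driving the neomycin phosphotransferase gene with an SV40 polyadenylation signal, which allows G418 selection of stable transfectants.

The payload, cloned between EcoRI and XhoI sites, is a roughly 515 bp open reading frame transcribed from the CMV immediate-early enhancer/promoter and terminated by the bovine growth hormone poly(A) signal. A T7 promoter sits upstream of the insert and serves as a sequencing primer site. The encoded protein consists of an N-terminal nuclear localisation signal and FKBP12 carrying the F36V mutation (annotated as DmrB), joined through a linker designated linker peptide 2 to amino acids 19–59 of a humanized bacteriophage P1 Cre recombinase. The depositor notes that the mutation is numbered from residue 2 of FKBP, so it corresponds to F37V in the wild-type sequence. The F36V variant binds synthetic ligands that do not bind wild-type FKBP.

Because only a short N-terminal fragment of Cre is present, this protein cannot be expected to recombine loxP sites on its own. The name and design suggest it is one half of a split, ligand-dimerizable Cre (DiCre) system, in which ligand-induced association with a complementary Cre fragment would restore activity. The record does not describe the partner construct or the dimerizing ligand. The listed Entrez gene (CD207) does not match the described insert and appears to be a catalogue mismatch.
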