Features (pLannotate 1.2.2; 22 found; start..end, strand, type, name):
     28..80      -  misc_feature   bom (fragment): basis of mobility region from pBR322
    235..614     +  enhancer       CMV enhancer: human cytomegalovirus immediate early enhancer
    615..818     +  promoter       CMV promoter: human cytomegalovirus (CMV) immediate early promoter
    814..847     +  LTR            5' LTR (truncated) (fragment): truncated 5' long terminal repeat (LTR) from HIV-1
    863..881     +  promoter       T7 promoter: promoter for bacteriophage T7 RNA polymerase
    926..948     -  misc_feature   MCS (fragment): pBluescript multiple cloning site
    988..1308    +  CDS            DmrB: F36V mutant of FK506-binding protein FKBP12 binds synthetic ligands that do not bind wild-type FKBP
   1342..1467    +  CDS            cre (fragment): RECR_BPP1 - Experimental evidence at protein level: Swiss-Prot protein existence level 1. Catalyzes site-specific recombination between two 34-base- pair LOXP sites. Its role is to maintain the phage genome as a monomeric unit-copy plasmid in the lysogenic state. From Escherichia phage P1 (Bacteriophage P1).
   1514..1738    +  polyA_signal   bGH poly(A) signal: bovine growth hormone polyadenylation signal
   1742..1763    +  promoter       SV40 promoter (fragment): SV40 enhancer and early promoter
   1784..2212    +  rep_origin     f1 ori (sequence partly withheld): f1 bacteriophage origin of replication; arrow indicates direction of (+) strand synthesis
   2226..2555    +  promoter       SV40 promoter: SV40 enhancer and early promoter
   2622..3413    +  CDS            neo: KKA2_KLEPN - Also known as kan, nptII. Experimental evidence at protein level: Swiss-Prot protein existence level 1. Resistance to kanamycin, neomycin, paromomycin, ribostamycin, butirosin and gentamicin B. From Klebsiella pneumoniae.
   3437..3595    +  CDS            ble (fragment): BLE_KLEPN - Experimental evidence at protein level: Swiss-Prot protein existence level 1. Binding protein with a strong affinity to the bleomycin family of antibiotics. Binds to CL990; an antimitotic-antibiotic compound. From Klebsiella pneumoniae.
   3590..3711    +  polyA_signal   SV40 poly(A) signal: SV40 polyadenylation signal
   3784..3800    -  protein_bind   lac operator: The lac repressor binds to the lac operator to inhibit transcription in E. coli. This inhibition can be relieved by adding lactose or isopropyl-β-D-thiogalactopyranoside (IPTG). lac repressor encoded by lacI
   3808..3838    -  promoter       lac promoter: promoter for the E. coli lac operon
   3853..3874    -  protein_bind   CAP binding site: CAP binding activates transcription in the presence of cAMP. E. coli catabolite activator protein
   3887..3979    -  CDS            lacI (fragment): lac repressor; lacI; The lac repressor binds to the lac operator to inhibit transcription in E. coli. This inhibition can be relieved by adding lactose or isopropyl-β-D-thiogalactopyranoside (IPTG).
   4162..4747    -  rep_origin     ori: high-copy-number ColE1/pMB1/pBR322/pUC origin of replication
   4918..5778    -  CDS            AmpR: β-lactamase; bla; confers resistance to ampicillin, carbenicillin, and related antibiotics
   5779..5883    -  promoter       AmpR promoter: bla
>Addgene plasmid #60209 | pcDNA_DiCre2_59.F2 | depositor full sequence | sequence record 96295 | pcDNA_DiCre2_59.F2 sequence 5914 bps
GACGGATCGGGAGATCTCCCGATCCCCTATGGTGCACTCTCAGTACAATCTGCTCTGATGCCGCATAGTT
AAGCCAGTATCTGCTCCCTGCTTGTGTGTTGGAGGTCGCTGAGTAGTGCGCGAGCAAAATTTAAGCTACA
ACAAGGCAAGGCTTGACCGACAATTGCATGAAGAATCTGCTTAGGGTTAGGCGTTTTGCGCTGCTTCGCG
ATGTACGGGCCAGATATACGCGTTGACATTGATTATTGACTAGTTATTAATAGTAATCAATTACGGGGTC
ATTAGTTCATAGCCCATATATGGAGTTCCGCGTTACATAACTTACGGTAAATGGCCCGCCTGGCTGACCG
CCCAACGACCCCCGCCCATTGACGTCAATAATGACGTATGTTCCCATAGTAACGCCAATAGGGACTTTCC
ATTGACGTCAATGGGTGGAGTATTTACGGTAAACTGCCCACTTGGCAGTACATCAAGTGTATCATATGCC
AAGTACGCCCCCTATTGACGTCAATGACGGTAAATGGCCCGCCTGGCATTATGCCCAGTACATGACCTTA
TGGGACTTTCCTACTTGGCAGTACATCTACGTATTAGTCATCGCTATTACCATGGTGATGCGGTTTTGGC
AGTACATCAATGGGCGTGGATAGCGGTTTGACTCACGGGGATTTCCAAGTCTCCACCCCATTGACGTCAA
TGGGAGTTTGTTTTGGCACCAAAATCAACGGGACTTTCCAAAATGTCGTAACAACTCCGCCCCATTGACG
CAAATGGGCGGTAGGCGTGTACGGTGGGAGGTCTATATAAGCAGAGCTCTCTGGCTAACTAGAGAACCCA
CTGCTTACTGGCTTATCGAAATTAATACGACTCACTATAGGGAGACCCAAGCTGGCTAGGATCGATCCAC
TAGTCCAGTGTGGTGGAATTCCTGCAGCCCGGGGGATCGCCACCATGGCCCCTAAGAAGAAGAGAAAGGT
GTCTAGAGGAGTGCAGGTGGAAACCATCTCCCCAGGAGACGGGCGCACCTTCCCCAAGCGCGGCCAGACC
TGCGTGGTGCACTACACCGGGATGCTTGAAGATGGAAAGAAAGTTGATTCCTCCCGGGACAGAAACAAGC
CCTTTAAGTTTATGCTAGGCAAGCAGGAGGTGATCCGAGGCTGGGAAGAAGGGGTTGCCCAGATGAGTGT
GGGTCAGAGAGCCAAACTGACTATATCTCCAGATTATGCCTATGGTGCCACTGGGCACCCAGGCATCATC
CCACCACATGCCACTCTCGTCTTCGATGTGGAGCTTCTAAAACTGGAAGCTAGCCCCAGCAACCCCGGCG
CCAGCAACGGATCCACCTCTGATGAAGTCAGGAAGAACCTGATGGACATGTTCAGGGACAGGCAGGCCTT
CTCTGAACACACCTGGAAGATGCTCCTGTCTGTGTGCAGATCCTGGGCTGCCTGGTGCAAGCTGAACTGA
CTCGAGTCTAGAGGGCCCGTTTAAACCCGCTGATCAGCCTCGACTGTGCCTTCTAGTTGCCAGCCATCTG
TTGTTTGCCCCTCCCCCGTGCCTTCCTTGACCCTGGAAGGTGCCACTCCCACTGTCCTTTCCTAATAAAA
TGAGGAAATTGCATCGCATTGTCTGAGTAGGTGTCATTCTATTCTGGGGGGTGGGGTGGGGCAGGACAGC
AAGGGGGAGGATTGGGAAGACAATAGCAGGCATGCTGGGGATGCGGTGGGCTCTATGGCTTCTGAGGCGG
AAAGAACCAGCTGGGGCTCTAGGGGGTATCCCC
[124 nt withheld, positions 1784-1907]
C
[91 nt withheld, positions 1909-1999]
A
[49 nt withheld, positions 2001-2049]
CCTTTGACGTTGGAGTCCACGTTCTTT
[37 nt withheld, positions 2077-2113]
ACCCTATCTCGGTCTATTCTTTTGATTTATAAGGGATTTTGCCGATTTCGGCCTATTGGTTAAAAAATGA
GCTGATTTAACAAAAATTTAACGCGAATTAATTCTGTGGAATGTGTGTCAGTTAGGGTGTGGAAAGTCCC
CAGGCTCCCCAGCAGGCAGAAGTATGCAAAGCATGCATCTCAATTAGTCAGCAACCAGGTGTGGAAAGTC
CCCAGGCTCCCCAGCAGGCAGAAGTATGCAAAGCATGCATCTCAATTAGTCAGCAACCATAGTCCCGCCC
CTAACTCCGCCCATCCCGCCCCTAACTCCGCCCAGTTCCGCCCATTCTCCGCCCCATGGCTGACTAATTT
TTTTTATTTATGCAGAGGCCGAGGCCGCCTCTGCCTCTGAGCTATTCCAGAAGTAGTGAGGAGGCTTTTT
TGGAGGCCTAGGCTTTTGCAAAAAGCTCCCGGGAGCTTGTATATCCATTTTCGGATCTGATCAAGAGACA
GGATGAGGATCGTTTCGCATGATTGAACAAGATGGATTGCACGCAGGTTCTCCGGCCGCTTGGGTGGAGA
GGCTATTCGGCTATGACTGGGCACAACAGACAATCGGCTGCTCTGATGCCGCCGTGTTCCGGCTGTCAGC
GCAGGGGCGCCCGGTTCTTTTTGTCAAGACCGACCTGTCCGGTGCCCTGAATGAACTGCAGGACGAGGCA
GCGCGGCTATCGTGGCTGGCCACGACGGGCGTTCCTTGCGCAGCTGTGCTCGACGTTGTCACTGAAGCGG
GAAGGGACTGGCTGCTATTGGGCGAAGTGCCGGGGCAGGATCTCCTGTCATCTCACCTTGCTCCTGCCGA
GAAAGTATCCATCATGGCTGATGCAATGCGGCGGCTGCATACGCTTGATCCGGCTACCTGCCCATTCGAC
CACCAAGCGAAACATCGCATCGAGCGAGCACGTACTCGGATGGAAGCCGGTCTTGTCGATCAGGATGATC
TGGACGAAGAGCATCAGGGGCTCGCGCCAGCCGAACTGTTCGCCAGGCTCAAGGCGCGCATGCCCGACGG
CGAGGATCTCGTCGTGACCCATGGCGATGCCTGCTTGCCGAATATCATGGTGGAAAATGGCCGCTTTTCT
GGATTCATCGACTGTGGCCGGCTGGGTGTGGCGGACCGCTATCAGGACATAGCGTTGGCTACCCGTGATA
TTGCTGAAGAGCTTGGCGGCGAATGGGCTGACCGCTTCCTCGTGCTTTACGGTATCGCCGCTCCCGATTC
GCAGCGCATCGCCTTCTATCGCCTTCTTGACGAGTTCTTCTGAGCGGGACTCTGGGGTTCGAAATGACCG
ACCAAGCGACGCCCAACCTGCCATCACGAGATTTCGATTCCACCGCCGCCTTCTATGAAAGGTTGGGCTT
CGGAATCGTTTTCCGGGACGCCGGCTGGATGATCCTCCAGCGCGGGGATCTCATGCTGGAGTTCTTCGCC
CACCCCAACTTGTTTATTGCAGCTTATAATGGTTACAAATAAAGCAATAGCATCACAAATTTCACAAATA
AAGCATTTTTTTCACTGCATTCTAGTTGTGGTTTGTCCAAACTCATCAATGTATCTTATCATGTCTGTAT
ACCGTCGACCTCTAGCTAGAGCTTGGCGTAATCATGGTCATAGCTGTTTCCTGTGTGAAATTGTTATCCG
CTCACAATTCCACACAACATACGAGCCGGAAGCATAAAGTGTAAAGCCTGGGGTGCCTAATGAGTGAGCT
AACTCACATTAATTGCGTTGCGCTCACTGCCCGCTTTCCAGTCGGGAAACCTGTCGTGCCAGCTGCATTA
ATGAATCGGCCAACGCGCGGGGAGAGGCGGTTTGCGTATTGGGCGCTCTTCCGCTTCCTCGCTCACTGAC
TCGCTGCGCTCGGTCGTTCGGCTGCGGCGAGCGGTATCAGCTCACTCAAAGGCGGTAATACGGTTATCCA
CAGAATCAGGGGATAACGCAGGAAAGAACATGTGAGCAAAAGGCCAGCAAAAGGCCAGGAACCGTAAAAA
GGCCGCGTTGCTGGCGTTTTTCCATAGGCTCCGCCCCCCTGACGAGCATCACAAAAATCGACGCTCAAGT
CAGAGGTGGCGAAACCCGACAGGACTATAAAGATACCAGGCGTTTCCCCCTGGAAGCTCCCTCGTGCGCT
CTCCTGTTCCGACCCTGCCGCTTACCGGATACCTGTCCGCCTTTCTCCCTTCGGGAAGCGTGGCGCTTTC
TCATAGCTCACGCTGTAGGTATCTCAGTTCGGTGTAGGTCGTTCGCTCCAAGCTGGGCTGTGTGCACGAA
CCCCCCGTTCAGCCCGACCGCTGCGCCTTATCCGGTAACTATCGTCTTGAGTCCAACCCGGTAAGACACG
ACTTATCGCCACTGGCAGCAGCCACTGGTAACAGGATTAGCAGAGCGAGGTATGTAGGCGGTGCTACAGA
GTTCTTGAAGTGGTGGCCTAACTACGGCTACACTAGAAGAACAGTATTTGGTATCTGCGCTCTGCTGAAG
CCAGTTACCTTCGGAAAAAGAGTTGGTAGCTCTTGATCCGGCAAACAAACCACCGCTGGTAGCGGTTTTT
TTGTTTGCAAGCAGCAGATTACGCGCAGAAAAAAAGGATCTCAAGAAGATCCTTTGATCTTTTCTACGGG
GTCTGACGCTCAGTGGAACGAAAACTCACGTTAAGGGATTTTGGTCATGAGATTATCAAAAAGGATCTTC
ACCTAGATCCTTTTAAATTAAAAATGAAGTTTTAAATCAATCTAAAGTATATATGAGTAAACTTGGTCTG
ACAGTTACCAATGCTTAATCAGTGAGGCACCTATCTCAGCGATCTGTCTATTTCGTTCATCCATAGTTGC
CTGACTCCCCGTCGTGTAGATAACTACGATACGGGAGGGCTTACCATCTGGCCCCAGTGCTGCAATGATA
CCGCGAGACCCACGCTCACCGGCTCCAGATTTATCAGCAATAAACCAGCCAGCCGGAAGGGCCGAGCGCA
GAAGTGGTCCTGCAACTTTATCCGCCTCCATCCAGTCTATTAATTGTTGCCGGGAAGCTAGAGTAAGTAG
TTCGCCAGTTAATAGTTTGCGCAACGTTGTTGCCATTGCTACAGGCATCGTGGTGTCACGCTCGTCGTTT
GGTATGGCTTCATTCAGCTCCGGTTCCCAACGATCAAGGCGAGTTACATGATCCCCCATGTTGTGCAAAA
AAGCGGTTAGCTCCTTCGGTCCTCCGATCGTTGTCAGAAGTAAGTTGGCCGCAGTGTTATCACTCATGGT
TATGGCAGCACTGCATAATTCTCTTACTGTCATGCCATCCGTAAGATGCTTTTCTGTGACTGGTGAGTAC
TCAACCAAGTCATTCTGAGAATAGTGTATGCGGCGACCGAGTTGCTCTTGCCCGGCGTCAATACGGGATA
ATACCGCGCCACATAGCAGAACTTTAAAAGTGCTCATCATTGGAAAACGTTCTTCGGGGCGAAAACTCTC
AAGGATCTTACCGCTGTTGAGATCCAGTTCGATGTAACCCACTCGTGCACCCAACTGATCTTCAGCATCT
TTTACTTTCACCAGCGTTTCTGGGTGAGCAAAAACAGGAAGGCAAAATGCCGCAAAAAAGGGAATAAGGG
CGACACGGAAATGTTGAATACTCATACTCTTCCTTTTTCAATATTATTGAAGCATTTATCAGGGTTATTG
TCTCATGAGCGGATACATATTTGAATGTATTTAGAAAAATAAACAAATAGGGGTTCCGCGCACATTTCCC
CGAAAAGTGCCACCTGACGTC
