>Addgene plasmid #60209 | pcDNA_DiCre2_59.F2 | depositor partial sequence | sequence record 96300 | Sequence of inserted fusion protein
ATGGCCCCTAAGAAGAAGAGAAAGGTGTCTAGAGGAGTGCAGGTGGAAACCATCTCCCCAGGAGACGGGC
GCACCTTCCCCAAGCGCGGCCAGACCTGCGTGGTGCACTACACCGGGATGCTTGAAGATGGAAAGAAAGT
TGATTCCTCCCGGGACAGAAACAAGCCCTTTAAGTTTATGCTAGGCAAGCAGGAGGTGATCCGAGGCTGG
GAAGAAGGGGTTGCCCAGATGAGTGTGGGTCAGAGAGCCAAACTGACTATATCTCCAGATTATGCCTATG
GTGCCACTGGGCACCCAGGCATCATCCCACCACATGCCACTCTCGTCTTCGATGTGGAGCTTCTAAAACT
GGAAGCTAGCCCCAGCAACCCCGGCGCCAGCAACGGATCCACCTCTGATGAAGTCAGGAAGAACCTGATG
GACATGTTCAGGGACAGGCAGGCCTTCTCTGAACACACCTGGAAGATGCTCCTGTCTGTGTGCAGATCCT
GGGCTGCCTGGTGCAAGCTGAAC
