>Addgene plasmid #60209 | pcDNA_DiCre2_59.F2 | addgene partial sequence | sequence record 101944 | CMV-F 5'-CGCAAATGGGCGGTAGGCGTG-3'
GCAGAGCTCTCTGGCTAACTAGAGAACCCACTGCTTACTGGCTTATCGAAATTAATACGACTCACTATAG
GGAGACCCAAGCTGGCTAGGATCGATCCACTAGTCCAGTGTGGTGGAATTCCTGCAGCCCGGGGGATCGC
CACCATGGCCCCTAAGAAGAAGAGAAAGGTGTCTAGAGGAGTGCAGGTGGAAACCATCTCCCCAGGAGAC
GGGCGCACCTTCCCCAAGCGCGGCCAGACCTGCGTGGTGCACTACACCGGGATGCTTGAAGATGGAAAGA
AAGTTGATTCCTCCCGGGACAGAAACAAGCCCTTTAAGTTTATGCTAGGCAAGCAGGAGGTGATCCGAGG
CTGGGAAGAAGGGGTTGCCCAGATGAGTGTGGGTCAGAGAGCCAAACTGACTATATCTCCAGATTATGCC
TATGGTGCCACTGGGCACCCAGGCATCATCCCACCACATGCCACTCTCGTCTTCGATGTGGAGCTTCTAA
AACTGGAAGCTAGCCCCAGCAACCCCGGCGCCAGCAACGGATCCACCTCTGATGAAGTCAGGAAGAACCT
GATGGACATGTTCAGGGACAGGCAGGCCTTCTCTGAACACACCTGGAAGATGCTCCTGTCTGTGTGCAGA
TCCTGGGCTGCCTGGTGCAAGCTGAACTGACTCGAGTCTAGAGGGCCCGTTTAAACCCGCTGATCAGCCT
CGACTGTGCCTTCTAGTTGCCAGCCATCTGTTGTTTGCCCCTCCCCCGTGCCTTCCTTGACCCTGGAAGG
TGCCACTCCCACTGTCCTTTCCTAATAAAATGAGGAAATTGCATCGCATTGTCTGAGTAGGTGTCATTCT
ATTCTGGGGGGTGGGGTGGGGCAGGACAGCAAG
