>Addgene plasmid #60209 | pcDNA_DiCre2_59.F2 | addgene partial sequence | sequence record 101948 | bgh_pA_d2r 5'-ACTCAGACAATGCGATGCAAtttc-3'
GTGGGAGTGGCACCTTCCAGGGTCAAGGAAGGCACGGGGGAGGGGCAAACAACAGATGGCTGGCAACTAG
AAGGCACAGTCGAGGCTGATCAGCGGGTTTAAACGGGCCCTCTAGACTCGAGTCAGTTCAGCTTGCACCA
GGCAGCCCAGGATCTGCACACAGACAGGAGCATCTTCCAGGTGTGTTCAGAGAAGGCCTGCCTGTCCCTG
AACATGTCCATCAGGTTCTTCCTGACTTCATCAGAGGTGGATCCGTTGCTGGCGCCGGGGTTGCTGGGGC
TAGCTTCCAGTTTTAGAAGCTCCACATCGAAGACGAGAGTGGCATGTGGTGGGATGATGCCTGGGTGCCC
AGTGGCACCATAGGCATAATCTGGAGATATAGTCAGTTTGGCTCTCTGACCCACACTCATCTGGGCAACC
CCTTCTTCCCAGCCTCGGATCACCTCCTGCTTGCCTAGCATAAACTTAAAGGGCTTGTTTCTGTCCCGGG
AGGAATCAACTTTCTTTCCATCTTCAAGCATCCCGGTGTAGTGCACCACGCAGGTCTGGCCGCGCTTGGG
GAAGGTGCGCCCGTCTCCTGGGGAGATGGTTTCCACCTGCACTCCTCTAGACACCTTTCTCTTCTTCTTA
GGGGCCATGGTGGCGATCCCCCGGGCTGCAGGAATTCCACCACACTGGACTAGTGGATCGATCCTAGCCA
GCTTGGGTCTCCCTATAGTGAGTCGTATTAATTTCGATAAGCCAGTAAGCAGTGGGTTCTCTAGTTAGCC
AGAGAGCTCTGCTTATATAGACCTCCCACCGTACACGCCTACCGCCCATTTGCGTCAATGGGGCGGAGTT
GTTACGACATTTTGGAAAGTCCCGTTGATTTTGGTGCCAAAACAAACTCCCATTGACGTCAATGGGGTGG
AGACTTGG
